>Addgene plasmid #244546 | R919-X83-566 | addgene full sequence | sequence record 488797 | Addgene NGS Result
TTAATACGACTCACTATAGGGGAATTGTGAGCGGATAACAATTCCCCTCTAGAAATAATTTTGTTTAACT
TTAAGAAGGAGATATACATATGAGATCCCATCACCATCACCATCACGGCAAAATCGAAGAAGGTAAACTG
GTAATCTGGATTAACGGCGATAAAGGCTATAACGGTCTCGCTGAAGTCGGTAAGAAATTCGAGAAAGATA
CCGGAATTAAAGTCACCGTTGAGCATCCGGATAAACTGGAAGAGAAATTCCCACAGGTTGCGGCAACTGG
CGATGGCCCTGACATTATCTTCTGGGCACACGACCGCTTTGGTGGCTACGCTCAATCTGGCCTGTTGGCT
GAAATCACCCCGGACAAAGCGTTCCAGGACAAGCTGTATCCGTTTACCTGGGATGCCGTACGTTACAACG
GCAAGCTGATTGCTTACCCGATCGCTGTTGAAGCGTTATCGCTGATTTATAACAAAGATCTGCTGCCGAA
CCCGCCAAAAACCTGGGAAGAGATCCCGGCGCTGGATAAAGAACTGAAAGCGAAAGGTAAGAGCGCGCTG
ATGTTCAACCTGCAAGAACCGTACTTCACCTGGCCGCTGATTGCTGCTGACGGGGGTTATGCGTTCAAGT
ATGAAAACGGCAAGTACGACATTAAAGACGTGGGCGTGGATAACGCTGGCGCGAAAGCGGGTCTGACCTT
CCTGGTTGACCTGATTAAAAACAAACACATGAATGCAGACACCGATTACTCCATCGCAGAAGCTGCCTTT
AATAAAGGCGAAACAGCGATGACCATCAACGGCCCGTGGGCATGGTCCAACATCGACACCAGCAAAGTGA
ATTATGGTGTAACGGTACTGCCGACCTTCAAGGGTCAACCATCCAAACCGTTCGTTGGCGTGCTGAGCGC
AGGTATTAACGCCGCCAGTCCGAACAAAGAGCTGGCAAAAGAGTTCCTCGAAAACTATCTGCTGACTGAT
GAAGGTCTGGAAGCGGTTAATAAAGACAAACCGCTGGGTGCCGTAGCGCTGAAGTCTTACGAGGAAGAGT
TGGCGAAAGATCCACGTATTGCCGCCACCATGGAAAACGCCCAGAAAGGTGAAATCATGCCGAACATCCC
GCAGATGTCCGCTTTCTGGTATGCCGTGCGTACTGCGGTGATCAACGCCGCCAGCGGTCGTCAGACTGTC
GATGAAGCCCTGAAAGACGCGCAGACTAATTCGGGATCTGATATCACAAGTTTGTACAAAAAAGTTGGCG
AAAACCTGTACTTCCAAGGCATGACGGAATATAAGCTGGTGGTGGTGGGCGCCGGCGGTGTGGGCAAGAG
TGCGCTGACCATCCAGCTGATCCAGAACCATTTTGTGGACGAATACGACCCCACTATAGAGGATTCCTAC
CGGAAGCAGGTGGTCATTGATGGGGAGACGTGCCTGTTGGACATCCTGGATACCGCCGGCAAGGAGGAGT
ACAGCGCCATGCGGGACCAGTACATGCGCACCGGGGAGGGCTTCCTGTGTGTGTTTGCCATCAACAACAC
CAAGTCTTTTGAGGACATCCACCAGTACAGGGAGCAGATCAAACGGGTGAAGGACTCGGATGACGTGCCC
ATGGTGCTGGTGGGGAACAAGTGTGACCTGGCTGCACGCACTGTGGAATCTCGGCAGGCTCAGGACCTCG
CCCGAAGCTACGGCATCCCCTACATCGAGACCTCGGCCAAGACCCGGCAGGGAGTGGAGGATGCCTTCTA
CACGTTGGTGCGTGAGATCCGGCAGCACAAGCTGCGGTAATCAACTTTCTTGTACAAAGTGGTGATATCG
CTAGCTAGATAGCTAGAAGCTTGCGGCCGCACAGCTGTATACACGTGCAAGCCAGCCAGAACTCGCTCCT
GAAGACCCAGAGGATCTCGAGCACCACCACCACCACCACTAATGTTAATTAAGTTGGGCGTTCCTAGGCT
GATAAAACAGAATTTGCCTGGCGGCAGTAGCGCGGTGGTCCCACCTGACCCCATGCCGAACTCAGAAGTG
AAACGCCGTAGCGCCGATGGTAGTGTGGGGTCTCCCCATGCGAGAGTAGGGAACTGCCAGGCATCAAATA
AAACGAAAGGCTCAGTCGAAAGACTGGGCCTTTCGTTTTATCTGTTGTTTGTCGGTGAACGCTCTCCTGA
GTAGGACAAATCCGCCGGGAGCGGATTTGAACGTTGCGAAGCAACGGCCCGGAGGGTGGCGGGCAGGACG
CCCGCCATAAACTGCCAGGCATCAAATTAAGCAGAAGGCCATCCTGACGGATGGCCTTTTTGCGTTTCTA
CAAACTCTTTTGTTTATTTTTCTAAATACATTCAAATATGTATCCGCTGAGCAATAACTAGCATAACCCC
TTGGGGCCTCTAAACGGGTCTTGAGGGGTTTTTTGCTGAAAGGAGGAACTATATCCGGATTGGCGAATGG
G
[124 nt withheld, positions 2452-2575]
C
[91 nt withheld, positions 2577-2667]
A
[49 nt withheld, positions 2669-2717]
CCTTTGACGTTGGAGTCCACGTTCTTT
[37 nt withheld, positions 2745-2781]
ACCCTATCTCGGTCTATTCTTTTGATTTATAAGGGATTTTGCCGATTTCGGCCTATTGGTTAAAAAATGA
GCTGATTTAACAAAAATTTAACGCGAATTTTAACAAAATATTAACGTTTACAATTTCTGGCGGCACGATG
GCATGAGATTATCAAAAAGGATCTTCACCTAGATCCTTTTAAATTAAAAATGAAGTTTTAAATCAATCTA
AAGTATATATGAGTAAACTTGGTCTGACAGTTACCAATGCTTAATCAGTGAGGCACCTATCTCAGCGATC
TGTCTATTTCGTTCATCCATAGTTGCCTGACTCCCCGTCGTGTAGATAACTACGATACGGGAGGGCTTAC
CATCTGGCCCCAGTGCTGCAATGATACCGCGAGACCCACGCTCACCGGCTCCAGATTTATCAGCAATAAA
CCAGCCAGCCGGAAGGGCCGAGCGCAGAAGTGGTCCTGCAACTTTATCCGCCTCCATCCAGTCTATTAAT
TGTTGCCGGGAAGCTAGAGTAAGTAGTTCGCCAGTTAATAGTTTGCGCAACGTTGTTGCCATTGCTACAG
GCATCGTGGTGTCACGCTCGTCGTTTGGTATGGCTTCATTCAGCTCCGGTTCCCAACGATCAAGGCGAGT
TACATGATCCCCCATGTTGTGCAAAAAAGCGGTTAGCTCCTTCGGTCCTCCGATCGTTGTCAGAAGTAAG
TTGGCCGCAGTGTTATCACTCATGGTTATGGCAGCACTGCATAATTCTCTTACTGTCATGCCATCCGTAA
GATGCTTTTCTGTGACTGGTGAGTACTCAACCAAGTCATTCTGAGAATAGTGTATGCGGCGACCGAGTTG
CTCTTGCCCGGCGTCAATACGGGATAATACCGCGCCACATAGCAGAACTTTAAAAGTGCTCATCATTGGA
AAACGTTCTTCGGGGCGAAAACTCTCAAGGATCTTACCGCTGTTGAGATCCAGTTCGATGTAACCCACTC
GTGCACCCAACTGATCTTCAGCATCTTTTACTTTCACCAGCGTTTCTGGGTGAGCAAAAACAGGAAGGCA
AAATGCCGCAAAAAAGGGAATAAGGGCGACACGGAAATGTTGAATACTCATACTCTTCCTTTTTCAATCA
TGATTGAAGCATTTATCAGGGTTATTGTCTCATGAGCGGATACATATTTGAATGTATTTAGAAAAATAAA
CAAATAGGTCATGACCAAAATCCCTTAACGTGAGTTTTCGTTCCACTGAGCGTCAGACCCCGTAGAAAAG
ATCAAAGGATCTTCTTGAGATCCTTTTTTTCTGCGCGTAATCTGCTGCTTGCAAACAAAAAAACCACCGC
TACCAGCGGTGGTTTGTTTGCCGGATCAAGAGCTACCAACTCTTTTTCCGAAGGTAACTGGCTTCAGCAG
AGCGCAGATACCAAATACTGTCCTTCTAGTGTAGCCGTAGTTAGGCCACCACTTCAAGAACTCTGTAGCA
CCGCCTACATACCTCGCTCTGCTAATCCTGTTACCAGTGGCTGCTGCCAGTGGCGATAAGTCGTGTCTTA
CCGGGTTGGACTCAAGACGATAGTTACCGGATAAGGCGCAGCGGTCGGGCTGAACGGGGGGTTCGTGCAC
ACAGCCCAGCTTGGAGCGAACGACCTACACCGAACTGAGATACCTACAGCGTGAGCTATGAGAAAGCGCC
ACGCTTCCCGAAGGGAGAAAGGCGGACAGGTATCCGGTAAGCGGCAGGGTCGGAACAGGAGAGCGCACGA
GGGAGCTTCCAGGGGGAAACGCCTGGTATCTTTATAGTCCTGTCGGGTTTCGCCACCTCTGACTTGAGCG
TCGATTTTTGTGATGCTCGTCAGGGGGGCGGAGCCTATGGAAAAACGCCAGCAACGCGGCCTTTTTACGG
TTCCTGGCCTTTTGCTGGCCTTTTGCTCACATGTTCTTTCCTGCGTTATCCCCTGATTCTGTGGATAACC
GTATTACCGCCTTTGAGTGAGCTGATACCGCTCGCCGCAGCCGAACGACCGAGCGCAGCGAGTCAGTGAG
CGAGGAAGCGGAAGAGCGCCTGATGCGGTATTTTCTCCTTACGCATCTGTGCGGTATTTCACACCGCAAT
GGTGCACTCTCAGTACAATCTGCTCTGATGCCGCATAGTTAAGCCAGTATACACTCCGCTATCGCTACGT
GACTGGGTCATGGCTGCGCCCCGACACCCGCCAACACCCGCTGACGCGCCCTGACGGGCTTGTCTGCTCC
CGGCATCCGCTTACAGACAAGCTGTGACCGTCTCCGGGAGCTGCATGTGTCAGAGGTTTTCACCGTCATC
ACCGAAACGCGCGAGGCAGCTGCGGTAAAGCTCATCAGCGTGGTCGTGAAGCGATTCACAGATGTCTGCC
TGTTCATCCGCGTCCAGCTCGTTGAGTTTCTCCAGAAGCGTTAATGTCTGGCTTCTGATAAAGCGGGCCA
TGTTAAGGGCGGTTTTTTCCTGTTTGGTCACTGATGCCTCCGTGTAAGGGGGATTTCTGTTCATGGGGGT
AATGATACCGATGAAACGAGAGAGGATGCTCACGATACGGGTTACTGATGATGAACATGCCCGGTTACTG
GAACGTTGTGAGGGTAAACAACTGGCGGTATGGATGCGGCGGGACCAGAGAAAAATCACTCAGGGTCAAT
GCCAGCGCTTCGTTAATACAGATGTAGGTGTTCCACAGGGTAGCCAGCAGCATCCTGCGATGCAGATCCG
GAACATAATGGTGCAGGGCGCTGACTTCCGCGTTTCCAGACTTTACGAAACACGGAAACCGAAGACCATT
CATGTTGTTGCTCAGGTCGCAGACGTTTTGCAGCAGCAGTCGCTTCACGTTCGCTCGCGTATCGGTGATT
CATTCTGCTAACCAGTAAGGCAACCCCGCCAGCCTAGCCGGGTCCTCAACGACAGGAGCACGATCATGCT
AGTCATGCCCCGCGCCCACCGGAAGGAGCTGACTGGGTTGAAGGCTCTCAAGGGCATCGGTCGAGATCCC
GGTGCCTAATGAGTGAGCTAACTTACATTAATTGCGTTGCGCTCACTGCCCGCTTTCCAGTCGGGAAACC
TGTCGTGCCAGCTGCATTAATGAATCGGCCAACGCGCGGGGAGAGGCGGTTTGCGTATTGGGCGCCAGGG
TGGTTTTTCTTTTCACCAGTGAGACGGGCAACAGCTGATTGCCCTTCACCGCCTGGCCCTGAGAGAGTTG
CAGCAAGCGGTCCACGCTGGTTTGCCCCAGCAGGCGAAAATCCTGTTTGATGGTGGTTAACGGCGGGATA
TAACATGAGCTGTCTTCGGTATCGTCGTATCCCACTACCGAGATGTCCGCACCAACGCGCAGCCCGGACT
CGGTAATGGCGCGCATTGCGCCCAGCGCCATCTGATCGTTGGCAACCAGCATCGCAGTGGGAACGATGCC
CTCATTCAGCATTTGCATGGTTTGTTGAAAACCGGACATGGCACTCCAGTCGCCTTCCCGTTCCGCTATC
GGCTGAATTTGATTGCGAGTGAGATATTTATGCCAGCCAGCCAGACGCAGACGCGCCGAGACAGAACTTA
ATGGGCCCGCTAACAGCGCGATTTGCTGGTGACCCAATGCGACCAGATGCTCCACGCCCAGTCGCGTACC
GTCTTCATGGGAGAAAATAATACTGTTGATGGGTGTCTGGTCAGAGACATCAAGAAATAACGCCGGAACA
TTAGTGCAGGCAGCTTCCACAGCAATGGCATCCTGGTCATCCAGCGGATAGTTAATGATCAGCCCACTGA
CGCGTTGCGCGAGAAGATTGTGCACCGCCGCTTTACAGGCTTCGACGCCGCTTCGTTCTACCATCGACAC
CACCACGCTGGCACCCAGTTGATCGGCGCGAGATTTAATCGCCGCGACAATTTGCGACGGCGCGTGCAGG
GCCAGACTGGAGGTGGCAACGCCAATCAGCAACGACTGTTTGCCCGCCAGTTGTTGTGCCACGCGGTTGG
GAATGTAATTCAGCTCCGCCATCGCCGCTTCCACTTTTTCCCGCGTTTTCGCAGAAACGTGGCTGGCCTG
GTTCACCACGCGGGAAACGGTCTGATAAGAGACACCGGCATACTCTGCGACATCGTATAACGTTACTGGT
TTCACATTCACCACCCTGAATTGACTCTCTTCCGGGCGCTATCATGCCATACCGCGAAAGGTTTTGCGCC
ATTCGATGGTGTCCGGGATCTCGACGCTCTCCCTTATGCGACTCCTGCATTAGGAAGCAGCCCAGTAGTA
GGTTGAGGCCGTTGAGCACCGCCGCCGCAAGGAATGGTGCATGCAAGGAGATGGCGCCCAACAGTCCCCC
GGCCACGGGGCCTGCCACCATACCCACGCCGAAACAAGCGCTCATGAGCCCGAAGTGGCGAGCCCGATCT
TCCCCATCGGTGATGTCGGCGATATAGGCGCCAGCAACCGCACCTGTGGCGCCGGTGATGCCGGCCACGA
TGCGTCCGGCGTAGAGGATCGAGATCGATCTCGATCCCGCGAAA
Features (pLannotate 1.2.2; 27 found; start..end, strand, type, name):
      2..20      +  promoter       T7 promoter: promoter for bacteriophage T7 RNA polymerase
     21..45      +  protein_bind   lac operator: The lac repressor binds to the lac operator to inhibit transcription in E. coli. This inhibition can be relieved by adding lactose or isopropyl-β-D-thiogalactopyranoside (IPTG). lac repressor encoded by lacI
     60..82      +  RBS            RBS: efficient ribosome binding site from bacteriophage T7 gene 10 (Olins and Rangwala, 1989)
     99..116     +  CDS            7xHis (fragment): 6xHis affinity tag
    120..1217    +  CDS            MBP: maltose binding protein from E. coli; malE (mutated); This version of the gene does not encode a signal sequence, so MBP will remain in the cytosol.
   1237..1254    +  protein_bind   attB1 (fragment): mutant version of attB; core recombination site for the Gateway® BP reaction BP Clonase™
   1260..1276    +  CDS            TEV site (fragment): tobacco etch virus (TEV) protease recognition and cleavage site
   1281..1787    +  CDS            H-Ras (fragment): human small GTPase proto-oncoprotein
   1795..1812    -  protein_bind   attB2 (fragment): mutant version of attB; core recombination site for the Gateway® BP reaction BP Clonase™
   1912..1929    +  CDS            9xHis (fragment): 9xHis affinity tag
   1976..2091    +  ncRNA          5S rRNA: Accession: RF00001 - 5S ribosomal RNA
   2095..2181    +  terminator     rrnB T1 terminator: Escherichia coli rrnB; transcription terminator T1 from the E. coli rrnB gene
   2273..2300    +  terminator     rrnB T2 terminator: transcription terminator T2 from the E. coli rrnB gene
   2319..2358    +  promoter       AmpR promoter (fragment): bla
   2368..2415    +  terminator     T7 terminator: transcription terminator for bacteriophage T7 RNA polymerase
   2452..2907    +  rep_origin     f1 ori (sequence partly withheld): f1 bacteriophage origin of replication; arrow indicates direction of (+) strand synthesis
   3022..3882    -  CDS            AmpR: β-lactamase; bla; confers resistance to ampicillin, carbenicillin, and related antibiotics
   3883..3975    -  promoter       AmpR promoter: bla
   4056..4644    +  rep_origin     ori: high-copy-number ColE1/pMB1/pBR322/pUC origin of replication
   4830..4969    -  misc_feature   bom: basis of mobility region from pBR322
   5071..5262    -  CDS            rop: Rop protein, which maintains plasmids at low copy number; rop
   5279..5659    +  CDS            YPB1_ECOLX: Protein predicted: Swiss-Prot protein existence level 4. From Escherichia coli.
   5721..5785    -  CDS            TcR (fragment): tetracycline efflux protein; tet; confers resistance to tetracycline
   5800..5821    -  protein_bind   CAP binding site: CAP binding activates transcription in the presence of cAMP. E. coli catabolite activator protein
   5834..6916    -  CDS            lacI: lac repressor; lacI; The lac repressor binds to the lac operator to inhibit transcription in E. coli. This inhibition can be relieved by adding lactose or isopropyl-β-D-thiogalactopyranoside (IPTG).
   6917..6994    -  promoter       lacI promoter: lacI
   7002..7281    -  CDS            TcR (fragment): tetracycline efflux protein; tet; confers resistance to tetracycline
