[The description below was written by a language model from this plasmid's Addgene catalogue record and pLannotate feature annotations shown in this document.]
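Description:
R919-X83-566 is a bacterial expression plasmid built on the pDest-566 Gateway destination backbone and designed to produce a truncated, mutant form of human HRAS in E. coli. The sequenced construct is about 7.3 kb. It replicates from a ColE1/pMB1-type origin and is selected with ampicillin through the β-lactamase (AmpR) gene. The catalogue lists it as high copy, although the feature table also shows pBR322-derived rop and bom elements, with rop normally acting to restrain copy number. An f1 origin and short remnants of a tetracycline resistance gene are also annotated as backbone elements; the tetracycline fragments are not expected to be functional.

The expression cassette is driven by a T7 promoter followed by a lac operator and the T7 gene 10 ribosome binding site, and the plasmid carries its own lacI gene, so transcription is repressed until induced with IPTG in a host that supplies T7 RNA polymerase. The open reading frame encodes an N-terminal His6 tag fused to cytosolic maltose binding protein (lacking its signal sequence), then an attB1 Gateway recombination scar, a TEV protease cleavage site, and HRAS residues 1–169 carrying the Q61K substitution, closed by attB2. This truncation corresponds to the GTPase domain without the C-terminal hypervariable region, and position 61 is a well-known oncogenic hotspot in RAS proteins. Downstream lie rrnB T1/T2 and T7 terminators; a further His-tag annotation after attB2 appears to be vector sequence outside the intended fusion. The His6 tag allows affinity purification, MBP generally aids solubility, and TEV cleavage can release the HRAS fragment from its fusion partner. The stated purpose is bacterial expression of this recombinant protein; specific downstream applications are not recorded.
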