Addgene plasmid #244546: R919-X83-566
Purpose: Bacterial protein expression of His6-MBP-tev-Hs.HRAS(1-169) Q61K
Depositing lab: Dominic Esposito. Depositing organization: Frederick National Laboratory.
Backbone
  Vector backbone: pDest-566
  Backbone size w/o insert (bp): 6800
  Vector type: Bacterial Expression
Growth in bacteria
  Bacterial resistance: Ampicillin, 100 μg/mL
  Growth temperature: 37°C
  Growth strain: DH5alpha
  Copy number: High Copy
Gene/Insert
  Gene/Insert name: His6-MBP-tev-Hs.HRAS(1-169) Q61K
  Species: H. sapiens (human)
  Entrez Gene: HRAS (a.k.a. C-BAS/HAS, C-H-RAS, C-HA-RAS1, CTLO, H-RASIDX, HAMSV, HRAS1, RASH1, p21ras)
  Tag / fusion protein: His6-MBP (N terminal on insert)
  Cloning method: Gateway Cloning
Terms and licenses: Academic/Nonprofit Terms; Industry Terms: Not Available to Industry
How to cite: R919-X83-566 was a gift from Dominic Esposito (Addgene plasmid # 244546 ; http://n2t.net/addgene:244546 ; RRID:Addgene_244546)
